Addgene plasmid #174741: pMIGR1-HA-mTBK1
Purpose: Gene overexpression
Depositing lab: Shao-Cong Sun. Depositing organization: University of Texas MD Anderson Cancer Center.
Backbone
  Vector backbone: pMIGR1
  Vector type: Retroviral
Growth in bacteria
  Bacterial resistance: Ampicillin, 100 μg/mL
  Growth temperature: 37°C
  Growth strain: NEB Stable
  Copy number: High Copy
Gene/Insert
  Gene/Insert name: TBK1
  Species: M. musculus (mouse)
  Mutation: WT
  Entrez Gene: Tbk1 (a.k.a. 1200008B05Rik)
  Cloning method: Restriction Enzyme; 5′ cloning site Unknown (unknown if destroyed)
Terms and licenses: Academic/Nonprofit Terms; Industry Terms: Not Available to Industry
How to cite: pMIGR1-HA-mTBK1 was a gift from Shao-Cong Sun (Addgene plasmid # 174741 ; http://n2t.net/addgene:174741 ; RRID:Addgene_174741)
