[The description below was written by a language model from this plasmid's Addgene catalogue record and pLannotate feature annotations shown in this document.]
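Description:
pMIGR1-HA-mTBK1 is a gammaretroviral (MSCV-type) expression vector built on the pMIGR1 backbone for overexpressing wild-type mouse TBK1, the serine/threonine kinase that acts downstream of pattern-recognition receptors to phosphorylate IRF3 and IRF7 and drive interferon and inflammatory gene expression. In bacteria the 8.7 kb plasmid is maintained through a high-copy ColE1/pUC-type origin and selected with ampicillin via the β-lactamase gene and its promoter. The annotation also picks up short remnants of older cloning vectors (fragments of TcR, lacZα, bom, rop, lacI and a lac promoter/operator region), which are backbone leftovers rather than functional parts of the design.

The retroviral cassette, annotated on the reverse strand, runs from a murine embryonic stem cell virus 5' LTR through the Ψ packaging signal and a truncated, start-codon-less MMLV gag segment, which extends the packaging region to improve encapsidation of the genomic RNA. This is followed by an HA epitope tag (detected as a partial match to a 3xHA element) lying just upstream of the Tbk1 coding sequence, consistent with an N-terminal tag. Next come an EMCV IRES, EGFP and the 3' LTR. No internal promoter is annotated, so transcription is driven by the 5' LTR. This yields a single bicistronic message from which HA-TBK1 is translated cap-dependently and EGFP through the IRES.

Because the viral structural genes are absent, particles must be produced with gag-pol and env supplied in trans. Transduced cells integrate the provirus stably and can be identified or sorted by green fluorescence, while the HA tag allows detection or immunoprecipitation of the exogenous kinase. The record gives the purpose only as gene overexpression, and the cloning sites used are not stated.
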