Features (pLannotate 1.2.2; 21 found; start..end, strand, type, name):
    474..936     -  misc_feature   IRES: internal ribosome entry site (IRES) of the encephalomyocarditis virus (EMCV)
   1060..3246    -  CDS            Tbk1: TBK1_MOUSE - Experimental evidence at protein level: Swiss-Prot protein existence level 1. Serine/threonine kinase that plays an essential role in regulating inflammatory responses to foreign agents (PubMed:10581243, PubMed:15210742, PubMed:15661922). Following activation of toll-like receptors by viral or bacterial components, associates with TRAF3 and TANK and phosphorylates interferon regulatory factors (IRFs) IRF3 and IRF7 as well as DDX3X (By similarity). This activity allows subsequent homodimerization and nuclear translocation of the IRFs leading to transcriptional activation of pro-inf
   3265..3292    -  CDS            3xHA (fragment): three tandem HA epitope tags
   3315..3731    -  CDS            gag (truncated): truncated Moloney murine leukemia virus (MMLV) gag gene lacking the start codon
   3798..4139    -  misc_feature   MESV Ψ: packaging signal of murine embryonic stem cell virus
   4203..4719    -  LTR            5' LTR: 5' long terminal repeat from murine embryonic stem cell virus
   4761..4859    -  CDS            env (fragment): murine leukemia virus gPr80 envelope polyprotein precursor; env; proteolytically cleaved into gp70SU and p15TM subunits
   4860..5061    +  CDS            TcR (fragment): tetracycline efflux protein; tet; confers resistance to tetracycline
   5061..5210    +  CDS            lacZα (fragment): LacZα fragment of β-galactosidase; lacZ fragment
   5216..5315    -  misc_feature   bom (fragment): basis of mobility region from pBR322
   5417..5452    -  CDS            rop (fragment): Rop protein, which maintains plasmids at low copy number; rop
   5547..5651    +  promoter       AmpR promoter: bla
   5652..6512    +  CDS            AmpR: β-lactamase; bla; confers resistance to ampicillin, carbenicillin, and related antibiotics
   6683..7271    +  rep_origin     ori: high-copy-number ColE1/pMB1/pBR322/pUC origin of replication
   7454..7546    +  CDS            lacI (fragment): lac repressor; lacI; The lac repressor binds to the lac operator to inhibit transcription in E. coli. This inhibition can be relieved by adding lactose or isopropyl-β-D-thiogalactopyranoside (IPTG).
   7559..7580    +  protein_bind   CAP binding site: CAP binding activates transcription in the presence of cAMP. E. coli catabolite activator protein
   7595..7625    +  promoter       lac promoter: promoter for the E. coli lac operon
   7633..7649    +  protein_bind   lac operator: The lac repressor binds to the lac operator to inhibit transcription in E. coli. This inhibition can be relieved by adding lactose or isopropyl-β-D-thiogalactopyranoside (IPTG). lac repressor encoded by lacI
   7811..8325    -  LTR            3' LTR: 3' long terminal repeat from murine embryonic stem cell virus
   8384..8410    -  misc_feature   MCS (fragment): pBluescript multiple cloning site
   8427..460     -  CDS            EGFP (across the origin): the original enhanced GFP (Yang et al., 1996) mammalian codon-optimized
>Addgene plasmid #174741 | pMIGR1-HA-mTBK1 | addgene full sequence | sequence record 343212 | Addgene NGS Result
TGATATAGACGTTGTGGCTGTTGTAGTTGTACTCCAGCTTGTGCCCCAGGATGTTGCCGTCCTCCTTGAA
GTCGATGCCCTTCAGCTCGATGCGGTTCACCAGGGTGTCGCCCTCGAACTTCACCTCGGCGCGGGTCTTG
TAGTTGCCGTCGTCCTTGAAGAAGATGGTGCGCTCCTGGACGTAGCCTTCGGGCATGGCGGACTTGAAGA
AGTCGTGCTGCTTCATGTGGTCGGGGTAGCGGCTGAAGCACTGCACGCCGTAGGTCAGGGTGGTCACGAG
GGTGGGCCAGGGCACGGGCAGCTTGCCGGTGGTGCAGATGAACTTCAGGGTCAGCTTGCCGTAGGTGGCA
TCGCCCTCGCCCTCGCCAGACACGCTGAACTTGTGGCCGTTTACGTCGCCGTCCAGCTCGACCAGGATGG
GCACCACCCCGGTGAACAGCTCCTCGCCCTTGCTCACCATGGTTGTGGCCATATTATCATCGTGTTTTTC
AAAGGAAAACCACGTCCCCGTGGTTCGGGGGGCCTAGACGTTTTTTTAACCTCGACTAAACACATGTAAA
GCATGTGCACCGAGGCCCCAGATCAGATCCCATACAATGGGGTACCTTCTGGGCATCCTTCAGCCCCTTG
TTGAATACGCTTGAGGAGAGCCATTTGACTCTTTCCACAACTATCCAACTCACAACGTGGCACTGGGGTT
GTGCCGCCTTTGCAGGTGTATCTTATACACGTGGCTTTTGGCCGCAGAGGCACCTGTCGCCAGGTGGGGG
GTTCCGCTGCCTGCAAAGGGTCGCTACAGACGTTGTTTGTCTTCAAGAAGCTTCCAGAGGAACTGCTTCC
TTCACGACATTCAACAGACCTTGCATTCCTTTGGCGAGAGGGGAAAGACCCCTAGGAATGCTCGTCAAGA
AGACAGGGCCAGGTTTCCGGGCCCTCACATTGCCAAAAGACGGCAATATGGTGGAAAATAACATATAGAC
AAACGCACACCGGCCTTATTCCAAGCGGCTTCGGCCAGTAACGTTAGGGGGGGGGGGCGGAATTGTTAAC
AGATCTCTAAAGACAGTCCACATTGCGAAGGCCACCATCCATTGTTAAAGACCCAAACCTTTCTAAAATA
TGATTGTTCTCGGCCAGCTCCTTAACCACGCCTTCCATCTCCTCCTTTAACTTCTTCATACCAAGAGTCA
TCTCCACTAAGGTGTTAGAGCTGGGGTAGATCGGGGCCATGGCGTGCTTGACGCCGCCGGAGGCTGCGAG
CATTTTCTGAGGCAGAGTTTCTTGTAACTCGTTAGTATAGTCTTGATACTTGGACACTTCCTCTTCGATA
TCGAAACACTGATTAGTTAGCGATAACAGCTGCTTCCTAAGATGAAGCATCTTTCTCATCCACTCTTCCG
ACTTATCTTTAAACGCTTCATACTTTCTAACACATTCTTCTGAGAAGTGGCTCATTGCTTTTGTGGCATG
GTAATACAATTTTTGCTTATCAAATTTGTGGATCTGTTCTTCATTATAAGCTAGTCTGCGTTCTGCTTTG
TCTTTTTTGAACTGATAGTAAATCTCTGTGATGCAGTTCAACAGGACCTGCAGTTTTTCTACATTCCTGT
CTCTTGGATGCGTGCCTTCTTGATGTGCCCAGGTGTCGGCCAGCAAGCCCCCTGGAGACAGCCTGCTGCT
GATGTCCTGAAGACTGCTTTCTATTGTTCCCTGAGAACTGGAAAGTCTCAGCAGCTTGGTGTGTATGTCT
GAAATCTCACCCAGCTCTGCGGCTTCCAGGTTGACCTTCATCAACTTCTCATACACTTTCACAGTCTTCT
CAATGTTCCTGATGCAGAAATCCAGTGTGATCACTACCTCCGTCTTCTTGTGGACGGTCTCGTTGTAATC
ATCCTTAACCAGTTCAACCAGCCACCGTACCCCCTTTCGCATTAATTCTTGATAGAGCAGCAGGGTACTG
GCAGTTCTGCAGGCGTAGCACACAACCCCCGTCACTGCCTTGGCCATGCTGGCGTCCCCATCCAGATCAT
AGCGTGGATGTATTTTAGGGAGGGAAATTTTTTCATATCTCAGTCCTACGGTATTGAGTTGTTCCCGGCT
CGTGACAAAGATAGGATTTTCCTCTGTGGTTTTAGGAAAATGCTGGGCTAGTCGTCCGAGTTCTAGGACT
AAGCGTCGTCCTTCGTAGATAAGTTCTTGATTTGAGGAAACAATCTTGGTTTGTTTATAGACCAGTTCAT
GGAACACAGCAGCAGTGTTATAGCTGTGAATGTAAATCTTATGCGCCGTCATGTGTTGTAGCGAGAAGAC
ATGGATCACCATTCGGTGAAGCACATCACTGGTCTCTGCAAAGAACTGGTCAAAACCCCAGCACTTCTCC
TGATCAGCTTCAAGTATGTTTGCAAGAACTGGGGTAAGCAGTGCCTGAAGACCCTGAGAAAGACTACAGG
AGAGAGGCATGTCTCCACTCCAGTCAATTGGTCCGTTTTCTGCTTTCTGTACTCCAGATATTGCACCAGA
CGGCTTCCCAGTGATTATTTTATACATTACTTCTTTGTTCCTCCGAGGCCCCTCGAAGGGTCTAAACGGC
AGCGACCCCGTGGCTGCATGGTAGAATGTCACTCCAACACTCCACAGATCAACGGTAGCCCCGTACTTCT
TCTGATGGTCCTTTCTTAGCACTGCCCTTTCATACATGTCCGGATGCAGGTACTCTTCTGTGCCGTACAG
AGACACAAACTGCTCATCGTCCTCCAGCTCTCGAGCGGCGCCGAAATCCGTGAGTTTGTACACAGACTGG
CCGTCCTCCCCTATGACGCGCATGATGTTGCCTGGCTTGATATCTCGGTGCACTATGCCGTTCTCTCGGA
GATGATTCATCCCGCCCACCACATCTCGTAAGACAATGAGAAATTCTGATTCTGGAAGTCCATACGCATT
GGACGGCTCCTCTAGAACAGTGTATAAACTCCCACAGGGACAAAACTCCATAATAAGCACTTTATGTCTT
GTTGTTGTCTCCTCTTCAATAGCAAATAACTTGACAATGTTTTTGTGATTGAGTTTTTTTAACACTTCAA
ATTCTCTCATTTGAACATCCACTGGGCGAAGGAAGCTTATGTTATTAAATACTTTGACAGCATAGAGATC
ACCAGTTTTCTTATGCCTTCCTCGGAAGACATTTGCAGTGGCCCCCTGGCCTAGGATATCAGACAGGAGC
CACAGATGGTTGGAGGTGCTCTGCATGGTGAATTCGCGCTGAGCAGCGTAATCTGGAACGTCATATGGAT
AGCCCATCTCGAGGATCTAATTCCGGCGCCTAGAGAAGGAGTGAGGGCTGGATAAAGGGAGGATCGAGGC
GGGGTCGAACGAGGAGGTTCAAGGGGGAGAGACGGGGCGGATGGAGGAAGAGGAGGCGGAGGCTTAGGGT
GTACAAAGGGCTTGACCCAGGGAGGGGGGTCAAAAGCCAAGGCTTCCCAGGTCACGATGTAGGGGACCTG
GTCTGGGTGTCCATGCGGGCCAGGTGAAAAGACCTTGATCTTAACCTGGGTGATGAGGTCTCGGTTAAAG
GTGCCGTCTCGCGGCCATCCGACGTTAAAGGTTGGCCATTCTGCAGAGCAGAAGGTAACCCAACGTCTCT
TCTTGACATCTACCGACTGGTTGTGAGCGATCCGCTCGACATCTTTCCAGTGACCTAAGGTCAAACTTAA
GGGAGTGGTAACAGTCTGGCCCTAATTTTCAGACAAATACAGAAACACAGTCAGACAGAGACAACACAGA
ACGATGCTGCAGCGCTGCAGCAGACAAGACGCGCGGCTTCGGTTCCAAACCGAAAGCAAAAATTCAGACG
GAGGCGGGAACTGTTTTAGGTTCTCGTCTCCTACCAGAACCACATATCCTGACGGGGTCGGATTCCACAT
CGACTCCCTTCCTCAGGTCGGGCCACAAAAACGGCCCCCAAAGTCCCTGGGACGTCTCCCAGGGTTGCGG
CCGGGTGTTCAGAACTCGTCAGTTCCACCACGGGTCCGCCAGATACAGAGCTAGTTAGCTAACTAGTACA
GACGCAGGCGCAAACATTAGATGCCGGCACAAACACGCACAAAGACAGAGACAGACACGAAACGACCGCT
GGCCAGCTTACCTCCCGGCGGGGGGGTCGGTGGTCCCTGGGCAGGGGTCTCCAAATCTCGGTGGAACCTC
CAAATGAAAGACCCCCGAGGTGGGCAGTCAATCAATCTGAGGAGACCCTCCCAAGGATCAGCGAGTCCAC
GATTCGGATGCAAACAGCAAGAGGCTTTATTGGGAATACGGGTACCCGGGCGACGCAGTCTATCGGAGGA
CTGGCGCGCCGAGTGAGGGGTTGTGGGCTCTTTTATTGAGCTCGGGGAGCAGAAGCGCGCGAACAGAAGC
GAGAAGCGAACTGATTGGTTAGTTCAAATAAGGCACAGGGTCATTTCAGGTCCTTGGGGCACCCTGGAAA
CATCTGATGGTTCTCTAGAAACTGCTGAGGGCGGGACCGCATCTGGGGACCATCTGTTCTTGGCCCTGAG
CCGGGGCAGGAACTGCTTACCACAGATATCCTGTTTGGCCCATATTCTGCTGTCTCTCTGTTCCTAACCT
TGATCTGAACTTCTCTATTCTCAGTTATGTATTTTCCATGCCTTGCAAAATGGCGTTACTTAAGCTAGCT
TGCCAAACCTACAGGTGGGGTCTTTCATTCCCCCCTTTTTCTGGAGACTAAATAAAATCTTTTATTTTAT
CTATGGCTCGTACTCTATAGGCTTCAGCTGGTGATATTGTTGAGTCAAAACTAGAGCCTGGACCACTGAT
ATCCTGTCTTTAACAAATTGGACTAATCGCCTCTACGCCGGACGCATCGTGGCCGGCATCACCGGCGCCA
CAGGTGCGGTTGCTGGCGCCTATATCGCCGACATCACCGATGGGGAAGATCGGGCTCGCCACTTCGGGCT
CATGAGCGCTTGTTTCGGCGTGGGTATGGTGGCAGGCCCCGTGGCCGGGGGACTGTTGGGCGCCATCTCC
TTGCATGCACCATTCCTTGCGCCGTCGTTTTACAACGTCGTGACTGGGAAAACCCTGGCGTTACCCAACT
TAATCGCCTTGCAGCACATCCCCCTTTCGCCAGCTGGCGTAATAGCGAAGAGGCCCGCACCGATCGCCCT
TCCCAACAGTTGCGCAGCCTGAATGGCGAATGGCGCCTGATGCGGTATTTTCTCCTTACGCATCTGTGCG
GTATTTCACACCGCATATGGTGCACTCTCAGTACAATCTGCTCTGATGCCGCATAGTTAAGCCAGCCCCG
ACACCCGCCAACACCCGCTGACGCGCCCTGACGGGCTTGTCTGCTCCCGGCATCCGCTTACAGACAAGCT
GTGACCGTCTCCGGGAGCTGCATGTGTCAGAGGTTTTCACCGTCATCACCGAAACGCGCGAGACGAAAGG
GCCTCGTGATACGCCTATTTTTATAGGTTAATGTCATGATAATAATGGTTTCTTAGACGTCAGGTGGCAC
TTTTCGGGGAAATGTGCGCGGAACCCCTATTTGTTTATTTTTCTAAATACATTCAAATATGTATCCGCTC
ATGAGACAATAACCCTGATAAATGCTTCAATAATATTGAAAAAGGAAGAGTATGAGTATTCAACATTTCC
GTGTCGCCCTTATTCCCTTTTTTGCGGCATTTTGCCTTCCTGTTTTTGCTCACCCAGAAACGCTGGTGAA
AGTAAAAGATGCTGAAGATCAGTTGGGTGCACGAGTGGGTTACATCGAACTGGATCTCAACAGCGGTAAG
ATCCTTGAGAGTTTTCGCCCCGAAGAACGTTTTCCAATGATGAGCACTTTTAAAGTTCTGCTATGTGGCG
CGGTATTATCCCGTATTGACGCCGGGCAAGAGCAACTCGGTCGCCGCATACACTATTCTCAGAATGACTT
GGTTGAGTACTCACCAGTCACAGAAAAGCATCTTACGGATGGCATGACAGTAAGAGAATTATGCAGTGCT
GCCATAACCATGAGTGATAACACTGCGGCCAACTTACTTCTGACAACGATCGGAGGACCGAAGGAGCTAA
CCGCTTTTTTGCACAACATGGGGGATCATGTAACTCGCCTTGATCGTTGGGAACCGGAGCTGAATGAAGC
CATACCAAACGACGAGCGTGACACCACGATGCCTGTAGCAATGGCAACAACGTTGCGCAAACTATTAACT
GGCGAACTACTTACTCTAGCTTCCCGGCAACAATTAATAGACTGGATGGAGGCGGATAAAGTTGCAGGAC
CACTTCTGCGCTCGGCCCTTCCGGCTGGCTGGTTTATTGCTGATAAATCTGGAGCCGGTGAGCGTGGGTC
TCGCGGTATCATTGCAGCACTGGGGCCAGATGGTAAGCCCTCCCGTATCGTAGTTATCTACACGACGGGG
AGTCAGGCAACTATGGATGAACGAAATAGACAGATCGCTGAGATAGGTGCCTCACTGATTAAGCATTGGT
AACTGTCAGACCAAGTTTACTCATATATACTTTAGATTGATTTAAAACTTCATTTTTAATTTAAAAGGAT
CTAGGTGAAGATCCTTTTTGATAATCTCATGACCAAAATCCCTTAACGTGAGTTTTCGTTCCACTGAGCG
TCAGACCCCGTAGAAAAGATCAAAGGATCTTCTTGAGATCCTTTTTTTCTGCGCGTAATCTGCTGCTTGC
AAACAAAAAAACCACCGCTACCAGCGGTGGTTTGTTTGCCGGATCAAGAGCTACCAACTCTTTTTCCGAA
GGTAACTGGCTTCAGCAGAGCGCAGATACCAAATACTGTTCTTCTAGTGTAGCCGTAGTTAGGCCACCAC
TTCAAGAACTCTGTAGCACCGCCTACATACCTCGCTCTGCTAATCCTGTTACCAGTGGCTGCTGCCAGTG
GCGATAAGTCGTGTCTTACCGGGTTGGACTCAAGACGATAGTTACCGGATAAGGCGCAGCGGTCGGGCTG
AACGGGGGGTTCGTGCACACAGCCCAGCTTGGAGCGAACGACCTACACCGAACTGAGATACCTACAGCGT
GAGCTATGAGAAAGCGCCACGCTTCCCGAAGGGAGAAAGGCGGACAGGTATCCGGTAAGCGGCAGGGTCG
GAACAGGAGAGCGCACGAGGGAGCTTCCAGGGGGAAACGCCTGGTATCTTTATAGTCCTGTCGGGTTTCG
CCACCTCTGACTTGAGCGTCGATTTTTGTGATGCTCGTCAGGGGGGCGGAGCCTATGGAAAAACGCCAGC
AACGCGGCCTTTTTACGGTTCCTGGCCTTTTGCTGGCCTTTTGCTCACATGTTCTTTCCTGCGTTATCCC
CTGATTCTGTGGATAACCGTATTACCGCCTTTGAGTGAGCTGATACCGCTCGCCGCAGCCGAACGACCGA
GCGCAGCGAGTCAGTGAGCGAGGAAGCGGAAGAGCGCCCAATACGCAAACCGCCTCTCCCCGCGCGTTGG
CCGATTCATTAATGCAGCTGGCACGACAGGTTTCCCGACTGGAAAGCGGGCAGTGAGCGCAACGCAATTA
ATGTGAGTTAGCTCACTCATTAGGCACCCCAGGCTTTACACTTTATGCTTCCGGCTCGTATGTTGTGTGG
AATTGTGAGCGGATAACAATTTCACAATTCTCCCCAGCTCTTTCTGCGCTGTCCATAATGAACTATTTCA
GGAGTATTGGAGTATGTGGATTCAAAACAGTGGCTAATTGAGTCAGGATTACTTAATATTCGACTCCTAC
CCTCAGAATGTTGTTCTCCAACTTCAAGAAACTGTTACCCATGAAAGACCCCCGCTGACGGGTAGTCAAT
CACTCAGAGGAGACCCTCCCAAGGAACAGCGAGACCACAAGTCGGATGCAACTGCAAGAGGGTTTATTGG
ATACACGGGTACCCGGGCGACGCAGTCTATCGGAGGACTGGCGCGCCGAGTGAGGGGTTGTGGGCTCTTT
TATTGAGCTCGGGGAGCAGAAGCGCGCGAACAGAAGCGAGAAGCGAACTGATTGGTTAGTTCAAATAAGG
CACAGGGTCATTTCAGGTCCTTGGGGCACCCTGGAAACATCTGATGGTTCTCTAGAAACTGCTGAGGGCG
GGACCGCATCTGGGGACCATCTGTTCTTGGCCCTGAGCCGGGGCAGGAACTGCTTACCACAGATATCCTG
TTTGGCCCATATTCTGCTGTCTCTCTGTTCCTAACCTTGATCTGAACTTCTCTATTCTCAGTTATGTATT
TTCCATGCCTTGCAAAATGGCGTTACTTAAGCTAGCTTGCCAAACCTACAGGTGGGGTCTTTCATTCCCC
CCTTTTTCTGGAGACTAAATAAAATCTTTTATTTTATCGATAAGCTTGGCTGCAGGTCGACGGTATCGAT
AAGCTTGATAATTCTTAATTAATTCATTACTTGTACAGCTCGTCCATGCCGAGAGTGATCCCGGCGGCGG
TCACGAACTCCAGCAGGACCATGTGATCGCGCTTCTCGTTGGGGTCTTTGCTCAGGGCGGACTGGGTGCT
CAGGTAGTGGTTGTCGGGCAGCAGCACGGGGCCGTCGCCGATGGGGGTGTTCTGCTGGTAGTGGTCGGCG
AGCTGCACGCTGCCGTCCTCGATGTTGTGGCGGATCTTGAAGTTCGCCTTGATGCCGTTCTTCTGCTTGT
CGGCCA
